Addgene plasmid #218817: pBAD-iLACCO1
Purpose: Bacterial expression of genetically encoded green fluorescent L-lactate biosensor with mild affinity
Depositing lab: Robert Campbell. Depositing organization: The University of Tokyo. Publication: High-Performance Genetically Encoded Green Fluorescent Biosensors for Intracellular l-Lactate. Hario S, Le GNT, Sugimoto H, Takahashi-Yamashiro K, Nishinami S, Toda H, Li S, Marvin JS, Kuroda S, Drobizhev M, Terai T, Nasu Y, Campbell RE. ACS Cent Sci. 2024 Jan 31;10(2):402-416. doi: 10.1021/acscentsci.3c01250. eCollection 2024 Feb 28. PubMed 38435524.
Backbone
  Vector backbone: pBAD
  Vector type: Bacterial Expression
Growth in bacteria
  Bacterial resistance: Ampicillin, 100 μg/mL
  Growth temperature: 37°C
  Growth strain: DH5alpha
  Copy number: High Copy
Gene/Insert
  Gene/Insert name: iLACCO1
  Species: Other
  Cloning method: Ligation Independent Cloning
Terms and licenses: Academic/Nonprofit Terms; Industry Terms: Not Available to Industry
How to cite: pBAD-iLACCO1 was a gift from Robert Campbell (Addgene plasmid # 218817 ; http://n2t.net/addgene:218817 ; RRID:Addgene_218817)
