[The description below was written by a language model from this plasmid's Addgene catalogue record and pLannotate feature annotations shown in this document.]
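Description:
pBAD-iLACCO1 is a bacterial expression plasmid built on the pBAD backbone for arabinose-inducible production of iLACCO1, a genetically encoded green fluorescent biosensor for intracellular L-lactate that the record describes as having mild affinity. The 5.3 kb plasmid is propagated in E. coli through a ColE1/pMB1-type origin and is listed as high copy. This fits the feature table, where only a short fragment of the copy-number-limiting rop gene remains next to the pBR322 bom region. Selection is by ampicillin, with β-lactamase expressed from its own bla promoter.

Expression is driven by the araBAD promoter, and the araC regulator is encoded divergently on the opposite strand, so transcription is kept low without L-arabinose and is switched on when it is added. Downstream of the promoter, the annotation picks up an N-terminal leader typical of pBAD/His-style vectors. It consists of a short fragment matched to a His-tag-containing composite tag, the T7 gene 10 leader that promotes efficient translation, and an Xpress epitope with an enterokinase cleavage site. These elements would support purification, detection and tag removal. The only part of the insert recognised by automated annotation is a GFP-derived segment of Aequorea victoria origin. It is flanked by several hundred unannotated bases on each side, which presumably encode the lactate-sensing portion of the biosensor, although the record does not name that domain or describe the sensor's topology. Transcription ends at the rrnB T1 and T2 terminators, preceded by a piece of 5S rRNA sequence carried over from the rrnB operon.

The construct is suited to producing the sensor protein in E. coli, for example for purification and in vitro characterisation of its fluorescence response to L-lactate.
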