Features (pLannotate 1.2.2; 14 found; start..end, strand, type, name):
      1..285     +  promoter       araBAD promoter: araBAD; promoter of the L-arabinose operon of E. coli; the araC regulatory gene is transcribed in the opposite direction (Guzman et al., 1995)
    331..351     +  CDS            capTEV™ (fragment): composite tag for in vivo biotinylation, TEV protease cleavage, and 6xHis tagging
    352..384     +  CDS            T7 tag (gene 10 leader): leader peptide from bacteriophage T7 gene 10 promotes efficient translation in E. coli
    388..411     +  CDS            Xpress™ tag: Xpress™ epitope tag, including an enterokinase recognition and cleavage site
    757..1479    +  CDS            cEGFP: cEGFP is a basic (constitutively fluorescent) green fluorescent protein published in 2008, derived from Aequorea victoria.
   1797..1912    +  ncRNA          5S rRNA: Accession: RF00001 - 5S ribosomal RNA
   1916..2002    +  terminator     rrnB T1 terminator: Escherichia coli rrnB; transcription terminator T1 from the E. coli rrnB gene
   2094..2121    +  terminator     rrnB T2 terminator: transcription terminator T2 from the E. coli rrnB gene
   2140..2231    +  promoter       AmpR promoter: bla
   2232..3092    +  CDS            AmpR: β-lactamase; bla; confers resistance to ampicillin, carbenicillin, and related antibiotics
   3263..3851    +  rep_origin     ori: high-copy-number ColE1/pMB1/pBR322/pUC origin of replication
   4037..4177    -  misc_feature   bom: basis of mobility region from pBR322
   4279..4319    -  CDS            rop (fragment): Rop protein, which maintains plasmids at low copy number; rop
   4441..5319    -  CDS            araC: L-arabinose regulatory protein; araC
>Addgene plasmid #218817 | pBAD-iLACCO1 | addgene full sequence | sequence record 431767 | Addgene NGS Result
AAGAAACCAATTGTCCATATTGCATCAGACATTGCCGTCACTGCGTCTTTTACTGGCTCTTCTCGCTAAC
CAAACCGGTAACCCCGCTTATTAAAAGCATTCTGTAACAAAGCGGGACCAAAGCCATGACAAAAACGCGT
AACAAAAGTGTCTATAATCACGGCAGAAAAGTCCACATTGATTATTTGCACGGCGTCACACTTTGCTATG
CCATAGCATTTTTATCCATAAGATTAGCGGATCCTACCTGACGCTTTTTATCGCAACTCTCTACTGTTTC
TCCATACCCGTTTTTTGGGCTAACAGGAGGAATTAACCATGGGGGGTTCTCATCATCATCATCATCATGG
TATGGCTAGCATGACTGGTGGACAGCAAATGGGTCGGGATCTGTACGACGATGACGATAAGGATCCGAGC
TCGAGAATGGAACAAAACATAGTCCAGCCGTTGAAGACCCACATGGCAGACGACCCTGATTATACATTTG
ATATTCTGGAGGCGCGGTACGCGATAGAAGCGTCAACTGCCTGGCACGCTGCAATGCGAGCTACACCCGG
GGACAAAGAGAAAATTCAACTGTGCTTCGAGGCTACACTGTCCGAAGATCCCGATATAGCTTCCCAAGCA
GACGTAAGGTTCCACCTGGCGATTGCTGAAGCAAGCCATAACATAGTTCTGCTTCAGACAATGCGAGGCT
ATTTTGACGTTTTGCAGTCTTCAGTCAGGCACAGTCGACAGCGGATGTACAGGAAGAACGTCTATATCAT
GGCCGACAAGCAGAGGAACGGCATCAAGGCGAACTTCATGATCCGCCACAACATCGAGGGCGGCGGCGTG
CAGCTCGCCTACCACTACCAGCAGAACGCCCCCATCGGCGACGGCCCCGTGCTGCTGCCCGACAGCCACT
ACCTGAGCACCCAGTCCAAACTTTCGAAAGACCCCAACGAGAAGCGCGATCACATGGTCCTGCTGGAGTT
CGTGACCGCCGCCGGGACCACTCCCGGCATGGACGAGCTGTACAAGGGCGGTACCAGAGGGAGCATGGTG
AGCAAGGGCGAGGAGCTGTTCACCGGGGTGGTGCCCATCCTGGTCGAGCTGGACGGCGACGTAAACGGCC
ACAAGTTCAGCGTGTCCGGCGAGGGTGAGGGCGATGCCACCTACGGCAAGCTGACCCTGAAGTTCATCTG
CACCACCGGCAAGCTGCCCGTGCCCTGGCCCACCCTCGTGACCACCCTGACCTACGGCGTGCAGTGCTTC
GGCCGCTACCCCGACCACATGAAGCAGCACGACTTCTTCAAGTCCGCCATGCCCGAAGGCTACATCCAGG
AGCGCTCCATCTTCTTCGAGGACGACGGCAACTACAAGACCCGCGCCGAGGTGAAGTTCGAGGGCGACAC
CCTGGTGAACCGCATCGAGCTGAAGGGCATCGACTTCAAGGAGGACGGCAACATCCTGGGGCATAAGCTG
GAGTACAACCTTGAGGAGGGTGTGCCGCCGGTCTTCAGTCAACTCACAGAACAGCATCAGGCAGTTATAG
ACGCCATCTTTGCCGGCGATGCGGACGGTGCAAGAAAAGCTATGTTGGCTCATCTGAGCTTCGTCCATAC
GACTATGAAACGCTTCGACGATGATCATGCCCGACACGCACGCATTACCAGACTGCCTGGAGAGCATAAT
GAGCACTCTCGGGAAAAGAATGCATGAAAGCTTGGCTGTTTTGGCGGATGAGAGAAGATTTTCAGCCTGA
TACAGATTAAATCAGAACGCAGAAGCGGTCTGATAAAACAGAATTTGCCTGGCGGCAGTAGCGCGGTGGT
CCCACCTGACCCCATGCCGAACTCAGAAGTGAAACGCCGTAGCGCCGATGGTAGTGTGGGGTCTCCCCAT
GCGAGAGTAGGGAACTGCCAGGCATCAAATAAAACGAAAGGCTCAGTCGAAAGACTGGGCCTTTCGTTTT
ATCTGTTGTTTGTCGGTGAACGCTCTCCTGAGTAGGACAAATCCGCCGGGAGCGGATTTGAACGTTGCGA
AGCAACGGCCCGGAGGGTGGCGGGCAGGACGCCCGCCATAAACTGCCAGGCATCAAATTAAGCAGAAGGC
CATCCTGACGGATGGCCTTTTTGCGTTTCTACAAACTCTTTTGTTTATTTTTCTAAATACATTCAAATAT
GTATCCGCTCATGAGACAATAACCCTGATAAATGCTTCAATAATATTGAAAAAGGAAGAGTATGAGTATT
CAACATTTCCGTGTCGCCCTTATTCCCTTTTTTGCGGCATTTTGCCTTCCTGTTTTTGCTCACCCAGAAA
CGCTGGTGAAAGTAAAAGATGCTGAAGATCAGTTGGGTGCACGAGTGGGTTACATCGAACTGGATCTCAA
CAGCGGTAAGATCCTTGAGAGTTTTCGCCCCGAAGAACGTTTTCCAATGATGAGCACTTTTAAAGTTCTG
CTATGTGGCGCGGTATTATCCCGTGTTGACGCCGGGCAAGAGCAACTCGGTCGCCGCATACACTATTCTC
AGAATGACTTGGTTGAGTACTCACCAGTCACAGAAAAGCATCTTACGGATGGCATGACAGTAAGAGAATT
ATGCAGTGCTGCCATAACCATGAGTGATAACACTGCGGCCAACTTACTTCTGACAACGATCGGAGGACCG
AAGGAGCTAACCGCTTTTTTGCACAACATGGGGGATCATGTAACTCGCCTTGATCGTTGGGAACCGGAGC
TGAATGAAGCCATACCAAACGACGAGCGTGACACCACGATGCCTGTAGCAATGGCAACAACGTTGCGCAA
ACTATTAACTGGCGAACTACTTACTCTAGCTTCCCGGCAACAATTAATAGACTGGATGGAGGCGGATAAA
GTTGCAGGACCACTTCTGCGCTCGGCCCTTCCGGCTGGCTGGTTTATTGCTGATAAATCTGGAGCCGGTG
AGCGTGGGTCTCGCGGTATCATTGCAGCACTGGGGCCAGATGGTAAGCCCTCCCGTATCGTAGTTATCTA
CACGACGGGGAGTCAGGCAACTATGGATGAACGAAATAGACAGATCGCTGAGATAGGTGCCTCACTGATT
AAGCATTGGTAACTGTCAGACCAAGTTTACTCATATATACTTTAGATTGATTTAAAACTTCATTTTTAAT
TTAAAAGGATCTAGGTGAAGATCCTTTTTGATAATCTCATGACCAAAATCCCTTAACGTGAGTTTTCGTT
CCACTGAGCGTCAGACCCCGTAGAAAAGATCAAAGGATCTTCTTGAGATCCTTTTTTTCTGCGCGTAATC
TGCTGCTTGCAAACAAAACAACCACCGCTACCAGCGGTGGTTTGTTTGCCGGATCAAGAGCTACCAACTC
TTTTTCCGAAGGTAACTGGCTTCAGCAGAGCGCAGATACCAAATACTGTCCTTCTAGTGTAGCCGTAGTT
AGGCCACCACTTCAAGAACTCTGTAGCACCGCCTACATACCTCGCTCTGCTAATCCTGTTACCAGTGGCT
GCTGCCAGTGGCGATAAGTCGTGTCTTACCGGGTTGGACTCAAGACGATAGTTACCGGATAAGGCGCAGC
GGTCGGGCTGAACGGGGGGTTCGTGCACACAGCCCAGCTTGGAGCGAACGACCTACACCGAACTGAGATA
CCTACAGCGTGAGCTATGAGAAAGCGCCACGCTTCCCGAAGGGAGAAAGGCGGACAGGTATCCGGTAAGC
GGCAGGGTCGGAACAGGAGAGCGCACGAGGGAGCTTCCAGGGGGAAACGCCTGGTATCTTTATAGTCCTG
TCGGGTTTCGCCACCTCTGACTTGAGCGTCGATTTTTGTGATGCTCGTCAGGGGGGCGGAGCCTATGGAA
AAACGCCAGCAACGCGGCCTTTTTACGGTTCCTGGCCTTTTGCTGGCCTTTTGCTCACATGTTCTTTCCT
GCGTTATCCCCTGATTCTGTGGATAACCGTATTACCGCCTTTGAGTGAGCTGATACCGCTCGCCGCAGCC
GAACGACCGAGCGCAGCGAGTCAGTGAGCGAGGAAGCGGAAGAGCGCCTGATGCGGTATTTTCTCCTTAC
GCATCTGTGCGGTATTTCACACCGCATATGGTGCACTCTCAGTACAATCTGCTCTGATGCCGCATAGTTA
AGCCAGTATACACTCCGCTATCGCTACGTGACTGGGTCATGGCTGCGCCCCGACACCCGCCAACACCCGC
TGACGCGCCCTGACGGGCTTGTCTGCTCCCGGCATCCGCTTACAGACAAGCTGTGACCGTCTCCGGGAGC
TGCATGTGTCAGAGGTTTTCACCGTCATCACCGAAACGCGCGAGGCAGCAGATCAATTCGCGCGCGAAGG
CGAAGCGGCATGCATAATGTGCCTGTCAAATGGACGAAGCAGGGATTCTGCAAACCCTATGCTACTCCGT
CAAGCCGTCAATTGTCTGATTCGTTACCAATTATGACAACTTGACGGCTACATCATTCACTTTTTCTTCA
CAACCGGCACGGAACTCGCTCGGGCTGGCCCCGGTGCATTTTTTAAATACCCGCGAGAAATAGAGTTGAT
CGTCAAAACCAACATTGCGACCGACGGTGGCGATAGGCATCCGGGTGGTGCTCAAAAGCAGCTTCGCCTG
GCTGATACGTTGGTCCTCGCGCCAGCTTAAGACGCTAATCCCTAACTGCTGGCGGAAAAGATGTGACAGA
CGCGACGGCGACAAGCAAACATGCTGTGCGACGCTGGCGATATCAAAATTGCTGTCTGCCAGGTGATCGC
TGATGTACTGACAAGCCTCGCGTACCCGATTATCCATCGGTGGATGGAGCGACTCGTTAATCGCTTCCAT
GCGCCGCAGTAACAATTGCTCAAGCAGATTTATCGCCAGCAGCTCCGAATAGCGCCCTTCCCCTTGCCCG
GCGTTAATGATTTGCCCAAACAGGTCGCTGAAATGCGGCTGGTGCGCTTCATCCGGGCGAAAGAACCCCG
TATTGGCAAATATTGACGGCCAGTTAAGCCATTCATGCCAGTAGGCGCGCGGACGAAAGTAAACCCACTG
GTGATACCATTCGCGAGCCTCCGGATGACGACCGTAGTGATGAATCTCTCCTGGCGGGAACAGCAAAATA
TCACCCGGTCGGCAAACAAATTCTCGTCCCTGATTTTTCACCACCCCCTGACCGCGAATGGTGAGATTGA
GAATATAACCTTTCATTCCCAGCGGTCGGTCGATAAAAAAATCGAGATAACCGTTGGCCTCAATCGGCGT
TAAACCCGCCACCAGATGGGCATTAAACGAGTATCCCGGCAGCAGGGGATCATTTTGCGCTTCAGCCATA
CTTTTCATACTCCCGCCATTCAGAG
